>Addgene plasmid #211034 | pBiT3.1-N_WDR41:1-459 | addgene full sequence | sequence record 423376 | Addgene NGS Result
AAGACGCGTTAATTAAGACGTCGGCAGTGAAAAAAATGCTTTATTTGTGAAATTTGTGATGCTATTGCTT
TATTTGTAACCATTATAAGCTGCAATAAACAAGTTAACAACAACAATTGCATTCATTTTATGTTTCAGGT
TCAGGGGGAGGTGTGGGAGGTTTTTTAAAGCAAGTAAAACCTCTACAAATGTGGTATGGCTGATTATGAT
CCGCGGCCGCAATACGTCGACGTTATCAGCTGACTTCGTACGAGAGCCTAGGATTATGGCGCGCCACTAG
TTATTAATAGTAATCAATTACGGGGTCATTAGTTCATAGCCCATATATGGAGTTCCGCGTTACATAACTT
ACGGTAAATGGCCCGCCTGGCTGACCGCCCAACGACCCCCGCCCATTGACGTCAATAATGACGTATGTTC
CCATAGTAACGCCAATAGGGACTTTCCATTGACGTCAATGGGTGGAGTATTTACGGTAAACTGCCCACTT
GGCAGTACATCAAGTGTATCATATGCCAAGTCCGCCCCCTATTGACGTCAATGACGGTAAATGGCCCGCC
TGGCATTATGCCCAGTACATGACCTTACGGGACTTTCCTACTTGGCAGTACATCTACGTATTAGTCATCG
CTATTACCATGGTGATGCGGTTTTGGCAGTACACCAATGGGCGTGGATAGCGGTTTGACTCACGGGGATT
TCCAAGTCTCCACCCCATTGACGTCAATGGGAGTTTGTTTTGGCACCAAAATCAACGGGACTTTCCAAAA
TGTCGTAATAACCCCGCCCCGTTGACGCAAATGGGCGGTAGGCGTGTACGGTGGGAGGTCTATATAAGCA
GAGCTGGTTTAGTGAACCGTCAGATCACTAGAATCTTTATTGCGGTAGTTTATCACAGTTAAATTGCTAA
CGCAGTCAGTGCTTCTGACACAACAGTCTCGAACTTAAGCTGCAGAAGTTGGTCGTGAGGCACTGGGCAG
GTAAGTATCAAGGTTACAAGACAGGTTTAAGGAGACCAATAGAAACTGGGCTTGTCGAGACAGAGAAGAC
TCTTGCGTTTCTGATAGGCACCTATTGGTCTTACTGACATCCACTTTGCCTTTCTCTCCACAGGTGTCCA
CTCCCAGTTCAATTACAGCTCTTAAGGCTAGAGTATTAATACGACTCACTATAGGGGTTAGCGATCGCCA
TGGTGAGCGGCTGGCGGCTGTTCAAGAAGATTAGCGGGAGCTCCGGTGGCTCGAGCGGTATGTTGCGATG
GCTGATCGGGGGAGGCCGAGAACCGCAGGGACTGGCCGAGAAATCTCCTTTACAGACAATAGGTGAAGAA
CAAACCCAGAATCCCTACACTGAACTGCTAGTACTGAAGGCTCATCATGATATTGTACGATTTCTGGTAC
AGTTAGATGACTACAGATTTGCATCTGCTGGTGATGATGGAATTGTAGTTGTGTGGAATGCCCAGACAGG
GGAAAAACTTTTAGAACTGAATGGACACACTCAAAAGATAACAGCTATTATTACATTTCCTTCCTTGGAA
TCTTGTGAAGAGAAAAATCAACTCATCTTGACAGCCTCTGCTGATAGAACAGTTATTGTGTGGGATGGTG
ATACTACCAGACAAGTTCAGAGAATATCATGCTTCCAGTCTACTGTAAAGTGTTTAACTGTTCTTCAGAG
ACTAGATGTTTGGCTTTCTGGTGGGAATGACCTGTGTGTGTGGAACCGAAAATTAGATCTCCTGTGTAAG
ACTAGCCACCTTTCTGATACAGGTATTAGTGCTTTGGTTGAAATACCTAAGAACTGTGTTGTGGCAGCAG
TTGGCAAAGAACTGATAATTTTCAGGTTGGTAGCACCCACAGAAGGATCACTAGAATGGGATATTCTTGA
AGTTAAGCGCCTCCTTGATCACCAGGATAATATTCTCTCATTGATTAATGTCAATGATTTGAGTTTTGTC
ACCGGCTCCCACGTCGGAGAGCTGATCATCTGGGATGCCCTGGACTGGACCATGCAGGCCTATGAACGCA
ACTTCTGGGACCCATCTCCACAACTGGACACCCAACAAGAAATAAAACTCTGTCAAAAATCAAATGACAT
TTCTATTCATCATTTCACATGTGATGAAGAGAATGTATTTGCTGCAGTTGGAAGGGGTTTATACGTGTAT
AGCCTTCAAATGAAGCGTGTGATTGCCTGCCAGAAAACTGCACATGACTCCAATGTCCTGCACGTTGCCA
GACTTCCAAACAGGCAGTTAATCTCATGCTCAGAAGATGGCAGTGTACGCATTTGGGAGTTAAGAGAAAA
ACAGCAGCTTGCAGCTGAGCCTGTACCAACAGGTTTTTTTAACATGTGGGGATTTGGAAGAGTCAGCAAA
CAAGCCAGCCAACCTGTTAAAAAGCAGCAAGAAAATGCTACTTCATGTTCACTGGAGCTTATTGGAGATT
TGATTGGACACTCATCATCTGTGGAGATGTTTCTATACTTTGAAGATCATGGACTAGTGACGTGCTCCGC
TGATCATCTCATTATTTTGTGGAAAAATGGAGAGCGAGAATCTGGATTGCGCAGTTTAAGATTATTTCAA
AAATTAGAGGAGAATGGTGACTTATACCTTGCTGTCTAATCTAGAGGTCAAGCTTCGGGGGTTTAAACCT
GCAGGCATGCAAGCTGATTTGGCTGCTGCCACCGCTGAGCAAGGCCGCTTCGAGCAGACATGATAAGATA
CATTGATGAGTTTGGACAAACCACAACTAGAATGCAGTGAAAAAAATGCTTTATTTGTGAAATTTGTGAT
GCTATTGCTTTATTTGTAACCATTATAAGCTGCAATAAACAAGTTAACAACAACAATTGCATTCATTTTA
TGTTTCAGGTTCAGGGGGAGATGTGGGAGGTTTTTTTAAGCAAGTAAAACCTCTACAAATGTGGTAAAAT
CTTAATTAAGACTTCTAATATAACTTCGTATAGCATACATTATACGAAGTTATGGTTCCACTGTTGACAA
TTAATCATCGGCATAGTATATCGGCATAGTATAATACGACAAGGTGAGGAACTAAACCCAGGAGGCAGAT
CATGATTGAACAAGATGGATTGCACGCAGGTTCTCCGGCCGCTTGGGTGGAGAGGCTATTCGGCTATGAC
TGGGCACAACAGACAATCGGCTGCTCTGATGCCGCCGTGTTCCGGCTGTCAGCGCAGGGGCGCCCGGTTC
TTTTTGTCAAGACCGACCTGTCCGGTGCCCTGAATGAACTGCAGGACGAGGCAGCGCGGCTATCGTGGCT
GGCCACGACGGGCGTTCCTTGCGCAGCTGTGCTCGACGTTGTCACTGAAGCGGGAAGGGACTGGCTGCTA
TTGGGCGAAGTGCCGGGGCAGGATCTCCTGTCATCTCACCTTGCTCCTGCCGAGAAAGTATCCATCATGG
CTGATGCAATGCGGCGGCTGCATACGCTTGATCCGGCTACCTGCCCATTCGACCACCAAGCGAAACATCG
CATCGAGCGAGCACGTACTCGGATGGAAGCCGGTCTTGTCGATCAGGATGATCTGGACGAAGAGCATCAG
GGGCTCGCGCCAGCCGAACTGTTCGCCAGGCTCAAGGCGCGCATGCCCGACGGCGAGGATCTCGTCGTGA
CCCATGGCGATGCCTGCTTGCCGAATATCATGGTGGAAAATGGCCGCTTTTCTGGATTCATCGACTGTGG
CCGGCTGGGTGTGGCGGACCGCTATCAGGACATAGCGTTGGCTACCCGTGATATTGCTGAAGAGCTTGGC
GGCGAATGGGCTGACCGCTTCCTCGTGCTTTACGGTATCGCCGCTCCCGATTCGCAGCGCATCGCCTTCT
ATCGCCTTCTTGACGAGTTCTTCTGATTCGAAATGACCGACCAAGCGACGCCCAACCGGTATCAGCTCAC
TCAAAGGCGGTAATACGGTTATCCACAGAATCAGGGGATAACGCAGGAAAGAACATGTGAGCAAAAGGCC
AGCAAAAGGCCAGGAACCGTAAAAAGGCCGCGTTGCTGGCGTTTTTCCATAGGCTCCGCCCCCCTGACGA
GCATCACAAAAATCGACGCTCAAGTCAGAGGTGGCGAAACCCGACAGGACTATAAAGATACCAGGCGTTT
CCCCCTGGAAGCTCCCTCGTGCGCTCTCCTGTTCCGACCCTGCCGCTTACCGGATACCTGTCCGCCTTTC
TCCCTTCGGGAAGCGTGGCGCTTTCTCATAGCTCACGCTGTAGGTATCTCAGTTCGGTGTAGGTCGTTCG
CTCCAAGCTGGGCTGTGTGCACGAACCCCCCGTTCAGCCCGACCGCTGCGCCTTATCCGGTAACTATCGT
CTTGAGTCCAACCCGGTAAGACACGACTTATCGCCACTGGCAGCAGCCACTGGTAACAGGATTAGCAGAG
CGAGGTATGTAGGCGGTGCTACAGAGTTCTTGAAGTGGTGGCCTAACTACGGCTACACTAGAAGGACAGT
ATTTGGTATCTGCGCTCTGCTGAAGCCAGTTACCTTCGGAAAAAGAGTTGGTAGCTCTTGATCCGGCAAA
CAAACCACCGCTGGTAGCGGTGGTTTTTTTGTTTGCAAGCAGCAGATTACGCGCAGAAAAAAAGGATTTC
AAGAAGATCCTTTGATCTTTTCTACGGGGTCTGACGCTCAGTGGAACGAAAACTCACGTTAAGGGATTTT
GGTCATGAGATTATCAAAAAGGATCTTCACCTAGATCCTTTTATAGTCCGGAATCGTCACACAAAAAACC
AACACACAGATGTAATGAAAATAAAGATATTTTATTGCGGCCATCGTGATGGCTAGAGTTTAGCCCTCCC
ACACATAACCAGAGGGCAGCAATTCACGAATCCCAACTGCCGTCGGCTGTCCATCACTGTCCTTCACTAT
GGCTTTGATCCCAGGATGCAGATCGAGAAGCACCTGTCGGCACCGTCCGCAGGGGCTCAAGATGCCCCTG
TTCTCATTTCCGATCGCGACGATACAAGTCAGGTTGCCAGCTGCCGCAGCAGCAGCAGTGCCCAGCACCA
CGAGTTCTGCACAAGGTCCCCCAGTAAAATGATATACATTGACACCAGTGAAGATGCGGCCGTCGCTAGA
GAGAGCTGCGCTGGCGACGCTGTAGTCTTCAGAGATGGGGATGCTGTTGATTGTAGCCGTTGCTCTTTCA
ATGAGGGTGGATTCTTCTTGAGACAAAGGCTTGGCCATGGTGGCGCTAGTGTCAGAAGAATCGAGCTTTT
TGCAAAAGCCTAGGCCTCCAAAAAAGCCTCCTCACTACTTCTGGAATAGCTCAGAGGCCGAGGCGGCCTC
GGCCTCTGCATAAATAAAAAAAATTAGTCAGCCATGGGGCGGAGAATGGGCGGAACTGGGCGGAGTTAGG
GGCGGGATGGGCGGAGTTAGGGGCGGGACTATGGTTGCTGACTAATTGAGATGCATGCTTTGCATACTTC
TGCCTGCTGGGGAGCCTGGGGACTTTCCACACCTGGTTGCTGACTAATTGAGATGCATGCTTTGCATACT
TCTGCCTGCTGGGGAGCCTGGGGACTTTCCACACCCTAACTGACACACATTCCACAGCTGGTTCTTTCCG
CCTCAGAAGGTACCTAACCAAGTTCCTCTTTCAGAGGTTATTTCAGGCCATGGTGCTGCGC
Features (pLannotate 1.2.2; 17 found; start..end, strand, type, name):
     24..105     -  polyA_signal   SV40 poly(A) signal: SV40 polyadenylation signal
    128..211     -  CDS            large T antigen (fragment): large T antigen from SV40 (simian virus 40)
    276..641     +  enhancer       CMV enhancer: human cytomegalovirus immediate early enhancer
    643..842     +  promoter       CMV promoter: human cytomegalovirus (CMV) immediate early promoter
    981..1113    +  intron         chimeric intron: chimera between introns from human β-globin and immunoglobulin heavy chain genes
   1157..1175    +  promoter       T7 promoter: promoter for bacteriophage T7 RNA polymerase
   1250..2626    +  CDS            WDR41: WDR41_HUMAN - Experimental evidence at protein level: Swiss-Prot protein existence level 1. Non-catalytic component of the C9orf72-SMCR8 complex, a complex that has guanine nucleotide exchange factor (GEF) activity and regulates autophagy (PubMed:27193190, PubMed:27103069, PubMed:27617292, PubMed:28195531). The C9orf72-SMCR8 complex promotes the exchange of GDP to GTP, converting inactive GDP-bound RAB8A and RAB39B into their active GTP-bound form, thereby promoting autophagosome maturation (PubMed:27103069). The C9orf72-SMCR8 complex also acts as a negative regulator of autophagy initiation b
   2657..2675    +  misc_feature   MCS (fragment): pUC18/19 multiple cloning site
   2724..2845    -  polyA_signal   SV40 poly(A) signal: SV40 polyadenylation signal
   2868..2936    -  CDS            large T antigen (fragment): large T antigen from SV40 (simian virus 40)
   2960..2993    +  protein_bind   loxP: Cre-mediated recombination occurs in the 8-bp core sequence (GCATACAT). Cre recombinase
   3003..3050    +  promoter       EM7 promoter: synthetic bacterial promoter&nbsp
   3082..3873    +  CDS            neo: KKA2_KLEPN - Also known as kan, nptII. Experimental evidence at protein level: Swiss-Prot protein existence level 1. Resistance to kanamycin, neomycin, paromomycin, ribostamycin, butirosin and gentamicin B. From Klebsiella pneumoniae.
   4034..4622    -  rep_origin     ori: high-copy-number ColE1/pMB1/pBR322/pUC origin of replication
   4748..4796    -  polyA_signal   poly(A) signal: synthetic polyadenylation signal
   4820..5218    -  CDS            BSD: blasticidin S deaminase; Aspergillus terreus BSD; confers resistance to blasticidin
   5249..5606    -  promoter       SV40 promoter: SV40 enhancer and early promoter
