[The description below was written by a language model from this plasmid's Addgene catalogue record and pLannotate feature annotations shown in this document.]
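Description:
pBiT3.1-N_WDR41:1-459 is a mammalian expression plasmid built on Promega's pBiT3.1-N backbone that produces full-length, wild-type human WDR41 (residues M1–V459, a 1,377 bp insert) with an N-terminal HiBiT tag. HiBiT is a short peptide that complements the LgBiT fragment to reconstitute NanoLuc-type luciferase activity, so the tagged protein can be detected or quantified by luminescence. In this construct it is joined to WDR41 through a short glycine/serine linker. The coding sequence came from a Mammalian Gene Collection clone and was inserted by ligation-independent cloning, with the flanking XhoI and XbaI sites retained.

Expression is driven by the CMV immediate-early enhancer and promoter, followed by a chimeric β-globin/immunoglobulin intron that supports efficient mRNA processing. A T7 promoter lies just upstream of the open reading frame and serves as a sequencing primer site. An SV40 polyadenylation signal terminates the transcript. The plasmid replicates in E. coli at high copy from a ColE1/pUC-type origin and is selected with kanamycin through a neo (nptII) gene, which the feature table places behind a bacterial EM7 promoter and next to a single loxP site. The catalogue lists neomycin/G418 as the mammalian selectable marker. The annotation, however, shows no eukaryotic promoter directly upstream of neo, and it does show a separate SV40 promoter–blasticidin S deaminase–synthetic poly(A) cassette that the catalogue fields do not mention.

WDR41 is a WD40-repeat protein and a non-catalytic component of the C9orf72–SMCR8 complex, which regulates autophagy. The plasmid was deposited with a study evaluating the ligandability of WD40-repeat proteins, though the record does not specify which assays it was used in.
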