Addgene plasmid #211034: pBiT3.1-N_WDR41:1-459
Purpose: Mammalian expression of full-length human WDR41. N-terminal HiBiT tag.
Depositing lab: Cheryl Arrowsmith. Depositing organization: University of Toronto. Publication: A Target Class Ligandability Evaluation of WD40 Repeat-Containing Proteins. Ackloo S, Li F, Szewczyk M, Seitova A, Loppnau P, Zeng H, Xu J, Ahmad S, Arnautova YA, Baghaie AJ, Beldar S, Bolotokova A, Centrella PA, Chau I, Clark MA, Cuozzo JW, Dehghani-Tafti S, Disch JS, Dong A, Dumas A, Feng JA, Ghiabi P, Gibson E, Gilmer J, Goldman B, Green SR, Guie MA, Guilinger JP, Harms N, Herasymenko O, Houliston S, Hutchinson A, Kearnes S, Keefe AD, Kimani SW, Kramer T, Kutera M, Kwak HA, Lento C, Li Y, Liu J, Loup J, Machado RAC, Mulhern CJ, Perveen S, Righetto GL, Riley P, Shrestha S, Sigel EA, Silva M, Sintchak MD, Slakman BL, Taylor RD, Thompson J, Torng W, Underkoffler C, von Rechenberg M, Walsh RT, Watson I, Wilson DJ, Wolf E, Yadav M, Yazdi AK, Zhang J, Zhang Y, Santhakumar V, Edwards AM, Barsyte-Lovejoy D, Schapira M, Brown PJ, Halabelian L, Arrowsmith CH. J Med Chem. 2025 Jan 23;68(2):1092-1112. doi: 10.1021/acs.jmedchem.4c02010. Epub 2024 Nov 4. PubMed 39495097.
Backbone
  Vector backbone: pBiT3.1-N
  Backbone manufacturer: Promega
  Vector type: Mammalian Expression
  Selectable markers: Neomycin (select with G418)
Growth in bacteria
  Bacterial resistance: Kanamycin, 50 μg/mL
  Growth temperature: 37°C
  Growth strain: DH5alpha
  Copy number: High Copy
Gene/Insert
  Gene/Insert name: WDR41:M1-V459
  Species: H. sapiens (human)
  Insert size (bp): 1377
  Mutation: wild type
  Entrez Gene: WDR41 (a.k.a. MSTP048)
  Promoter: CMV
  Tag / fusion protein: MVSGWRLFKKISGSSGGSSG (N terminal on insert)
  Cloning method: Ligation Independent Cloning
  Sequencing primers: 5′ T7; 3′ TTGCTCAGCGGTGGCAGCAG
Resource information
  A portion of this plasmid was derived from a plasmid made by: Mammalian Gene Collection (BC040241)
Terms and licenses: Academic/Nonprofit Terms; Industry Terms: Not Available to Industry
Depositor comments: 5' Cloning Site: Xho1 (not destroyed), 3' Cloning Site: Xba1 (not destroyed).
How to cite: pBiT3.1-N_WDR41:1-459 was a gift from Cheryl Arrowsmith (Addgene plasmid # 211034 ; http://n2t.net/addgene:211034 ; RRID:Addgene_211034)
