>Addgene plasmid #211034 | pBiT3.1-N_WDR41:1-459 | depositor partial sequence | sequence record 411548 | Insert sequence
ATGTTGCGATGGCTGATCGGGGGAGGCCGAGAACCGCAGGGACTGGCCGAGAAATCTCCTTTACAGACAA
TAGGTGAAGAACAAACCCAGAATCCCTACACTGAACTGCTAGTACTGAAGGCTCATCATGATATTGTACG
ATTTCTGGTACAGTTAGATGACTACAGATTTGCATCTGCTGGTGATGATGGAATTGTAGTTGTGTGGAAT
GCCCAGACAGGGGAAAAACTTTTAGAACTGAATGGACACACTCAAAAGATAACAGCTATTATTACATTTC
CTTCCTTGGAATCTTGTGAAGAGAAAAATCAACTCATCTTGACAGCCTCTGCTGATAGAACAGTTATTGT
GTGGGATGGTGATACTACCAGACAAGTTCAGAGAATATCATGCTTCCAGTCTACTGTAAAGTGTTTAACT
GTTCTTCAGAGACTAGATGTTTGGCTTTCTGGTGGGAATGACCTGTGTGTGTGGAACCGAAAATTAGATC
TCCTGTGTAAGACTAGCCACCTTTCTGATACAGGTATTAGTGCTTTGGTTGAAATACCTAAGAACTGTGT
TGTGGCAGCAGTTGGCAAAGAACTGATAATTTTCAGGTTGGTAGCACCCACAGAAGGATCACTAGAATGG
GATATTCTTGAAGTTAAGCGCCTCCTTGATCACCAGGATAATATTCTCTCATTGATTAATGTCAATGATT
TGAGTTTTGTCACCGGCTCCCACGTCGGAGAGCTGATCATCTGGGATGCCCTGGACTGGACCATGCAGGC
CTATGAACGCAACTTCTGGGACCCATCTCCACAACTGGACACCCAACAAGAAATAAAACTCTGTCAAAAA
TCAAATGACATTTCTATTCATCATTTCACATGTGATGAAGAGAATGTATTTGCTGCAGTTGGAAGGGGTT
TATACGTGTATAGCCTTCAAATGAAGCGTGTGATTGCCTGCCAGAAAACTGCACATGACTCCAATGTCCT
GCACGTTGCCAGACTTCCAAACAGGCAGTTAATCTCATGCTCAGAAGATGGCAGTGTACGCATTTGGGAG
TTAAGAGAAAAACAGCAGCTTGCAGCTGAGCCTGTACCAACAGGTTTTTTTAACATGTGGGGATTTGGAA
GAGTCAGCAAACAAGCCAGCCAACCTGTTAAAAAGCAGCAAGAAAATGCTACTTCATGTTCACTGGAGCT
TATTGGAGATTTGATTGGACACTCATCATCTGTGGAGATGTTTCTATACTTTGAAGATCATGGACTAGTG
ACGTGCTCCGCTGATCATCTCATTATTTTGTGGAAAAATGGAGAGCGAGAATCTGGATTGCGCAGTTTAA
GATTATTTCAAAAATTAGAGGAGAATGGTGACTTATACCTTGCTGTC
